>Addgene plasmid #90619 | CENPJ C8.1 gRNA | addgene full sequence | sequence record 182883 | Addgene NGS Result
CCGAACGACCGAGCGCAGCGAGTCAGTGAGCGAGGAAGCGGAAGAGCGCCCAATACGCAAACCGCCTCTC
CCCGCGCGTTGGCCGATTCATTAATGCAGCTGGCACGACAGGTTTCCCGACTGGAAAGCGGGCAGTGAGC
GCAACGCAATTAATGTGAGTTAGCTCACTCATTAGGCACCCCAGGCTTTACACTTTATGCTTCCGGCTCG
TATGTTGTGTGGAATTGTGAGCGGATAACAATTTCACACAGGAAACAGCTATGACCATGATTACGCCAAG
CGCGCAATTAACCCTCACTAAAGGGAACAAAAGCTGGAGCTGCAAGCTTAATGTAGTCTTATGCAATACT
CTTGTAGTCTTGCAACATGGTAACGATGAGTTAGCAACATGCCTTACAAGGAGAGAAAAAGCACCGTGCA
TGCCGATTGGTGGAAGTAAGGTGGTACGATCGTGCCTTATTAGGAAGGCAACAGACGGGTCTGACATGGA
TTGGACGAACCACTGAATTGCCGCATTGCAGAGATATTGTATTTAAGTGCCTAGCTCGATACATAAACGG
GTCTCTCTGGTTAGACCAGATCTGAGCCTGGGAGCTCTCTGGCTAACTAGGGAACCCACTGCTTAAGCCT
CAATAAAGCTTGCCTTGAGTGCTTCAAGTAGTGTGTGCCCGTCTGTTGTGTGACTCTGGTAACTAGAGAT
CCCTCAGACCCTTTTAGTCAGTGTGGAAAATCTCTAGCAGTGGCGCCCGAACAGGGACTTGAAAGCGAAA
GGGAAACCAGAGGAGCTCTCTCGACGCAGGACTCGGCTTGCTGAAGCGCGCACGGCAAGAGGCGAGGGGC
GGCGACTGGTGAGTACGCCAAAAATTTTGACTAGCGGAGGCTAGAAGGAGAGAGATGGGTGCGAGAGCGT
CAGTATTAAGCGGGGGAGAATTAGATCGCGATGGGAAAAAATTCGGTTAAGGCCAGGGGGAAAGAAAAAA
TATAAATTAAAACATATAGTATGGGCAAGCAGGGAGCTAGAACGATTCGCAGTTAATCCTGGCCTGTTAG
AAACATCAGAAGGCTGTAGACAAATACTGGGACAGCTACAACCATCCCTTCAGACAGGATCAGAAGAACT
TAGATCATTATATAATACAGTAGCAACCCTCTATTGTGTGCATCAAAGGATAGAGATAAAAGACACCAAG
GAAGCTTTAGACAAGATAGAGGAAGAGCAAAACAAAAGTAAGACCACCGCACAGCAAGCGGCCGCTGATC
TTCAGACCTGGAGGAGGAGATATGAGGGACAATTGGAGAAGTGAATTATATAAATATAAAGTAGTAAAAA
TTGAACCATTAGGAGTAGCACCCACCAAGGCAAAGAGAAGAGTGGTGCAGAGAGAAAAAAGAGCAGTGGG
AATAGGAGCTTTGTTCCTTGGGTTCTTGGGAGCAGCAGGAAGCACTATGGGCGCAGCGTCAATGACGCTG
ACGGTACAGGCCAGACAATTATTGTCTGGTATAGTGCAGCAGCAGAACAATTTGCTGAGGGCTATTGAGG
CGCAACAGCATCTGTTGCAACTCACAGTCTGGGGCATCAAGCAGCTCCAGGCAAGAATCCTGGCTGTGGA
AAGATACCTAAAGGATCAACAGCTCCTGGGGATTTGGGGTTGCTCTGGAAAACTCATTTGCACCACTGCT
GTGCCTTGGAATGCTAGTTGGAGTAATAAATCTCTGGAACAGATTTGGAATCACACGACCTGGATGGAGT
GGGACAGAGAAATTAACAATTACACAAGCTTAATACACTCCTTAATTGAAGAATCGCAAAACCAGCAAGA
AAAGAATGAACAAGAATTATTGGAATTAGATAAATGGGCAAGTTTGTGGAATTGGTTTAACATAACAAAT
TGGCTGTGGTATATAAAATTATTCATAATGATAGTAGGAGGCTTGGTAGGTTTAAGAATAGTTTTTGCTG
TACTTTCTATAGTGAATAGAGTTAGGCAGGGATATTCACCATTATCGTTTCAGACCCACCTCCCAACCCC
GAGGGGACCCAGAGAGGGCCTATTTCCCATGATTCCTTCATATTTGCATATACGATACAAGGCTGTTAGA
GAGATAATTAGAATTAATTTGACTGTAAACACAAAGATATTAGTACAAAATACGTGACGTAGAAAGTAAT
AATTTCTTGGGTAGTTTGCAGTTTTAAAATTATGTTTTAAAATGGACTATCATATGCTTACCGTAACTTG
AAAGTATTTCGATTTCTTGGCTTTATATATCTTGTGGAAAGGACGAAACACCGAATATGACCCCAGCCCG
AGAGTTTAAGAGCTATGCTGGAAACAGCATAGCAAGTTTAAATAAGGCTAGTCCGTTATCAACTTGAAAA
AGTGGCACCGAGTCGGTGCTTTTTTTGAATTCTAGATCTTGAGACAAATGGCAGTATTCATCCACAATTT
TAAAAGAAAAGGGGGGATTGGGGGGTACAGTGCAGGGGAAAGAATAGTAGACATAATAGCAACAGACATA
CAAACTAAAGAATTACAAAAACAAATTACAAAAATTCAAAATTTTCGGGTTTATTACAGGGACAGCAGAG
ATCCACTTTGGCGCCGGCTCGAGTGGCTCCGGTGCCCGTCAGTGGGCAGAGCGCACATCGCCCACAGTCC
CCGAGAAGTTGGGGGGAGGGGTCGGCAATTGAACCGGTGCCTAGAGAAGGTGGCGCGGGGTAAACTGGGA
AAGTGATGTCGTGTACTGGCTCCGCCTTTTTCCCGAGGGTGGGGGAGAACCGTATATAAGTGCAGTAGTC
GCCGTGAACGTTCTTTTTCGCAACGGGTTTGCCGCCAGAACACAGGTGTCGTGACGCGGGATCCGCCACC
ATGACCGAGTACAAGCCCACGGTGCGCCTCGCCACCCGCGACGACGTCCCCAGGGCCGTACGCACCCTCG
CCGCCGCGTTCGCCGACTACCCCGCCACGCGCCACACCGTCGATCCGGACCGCCACATCGAGCGGGTCAC
CGAGCTGCAAGAACTCTTCCTCACGCGCGTCGGGCTCGACATCGGCAAGGTGTGGGTCGCGGACGACGGC
GCCGCGGTGGCGGTCTGGACCACGCCGGAGAGCGTCGAAGCGGGGGCGGTGTTCGCCGAGATCGGCCCGC
GCATGGCCGAGTTGAGCGGTTCCCGGCTGGCCGCGCAGCAACAGATGGAAGGCCTCCTGGCGCCGCACCG
GCCCAAGGAGCCCGCGTGGTTCCTGGCCACCGTCGGAGTCTCGCCCGACCACCAGGGCAAGGGTCTGGGC
AGCGCCGTCGTGCTCCCCGGAGTGGAGGCGGCCGAGCGCGCCGGGGTGCCCGCCTTCCTGGAGACCTCCG
CGCCCCGCAACCTCCCCTTCTACGAGCGGCTCGGCTTCACCGTCACCGCCGACGTCGAGGTGCCCGAAGG
ACCGCGCACCTGGTGCATGACCCGCAAGCCCGGTGCCTGAACGCGTTAAGTCGACAATCAACCTCTGGAT
TACAAAATTTGTGAAAGATTGACTGGTATTCTTAACTATGTTGCTCCTTTTACGCTATGTGGATACGCTG
CTTTAATGCCTTTGTATCATGCTATTGCTTCCCGTATGGCTTTCATTTTCTCCTCCTTGTATAAATCCTG
GTTGCTGTCTCTTTATGAGGAGTTGTGGCCCGTTGTCAGGCAACGTGGCGTGGTGTGCACTGTGTTTGCT
GACGCAACCCCCACTGGTTGGGGCATTGCCACCACCTGTCAGCTCCTTTCCGGGACTTTCGCTTTCCCCC
TCCCTATTGCCACGGCGGAACTCATCGCCGCCTGCCTTGCCCGCTGCTGGACAGGGGCTCGGCTGTTGGG
CACTGACAATTCCGTGGTGTTGTCGGGGAAATCATCGTCCTTTCCTTGGCTGCTCGCCTGTGTTGCCACC
TGGATTCTGCGCGGGACGTCCTTCTGCTACGTCCCTTCGGCCCTCAATCCAGCGGACCTTCCTTCCCGCG
GCCTGCTGCCGGCTCTGCGGCCTCTTCCGCGTCTTCGCCTTCGCCCTCAGACGAGTCGGATCTCCCTTTG
GGCCGCCTCCCCGCGTCGACTTTAAGACCAATGACTTACAAGGCAGCTGTAGATCTTAGCCACTTTTTAA
AAGAAAAGGGGGGACTGGAAGGGCTAATTCACTCCCAACGAAGACAAGATCTGCTTTTTGCTTGTACTGG
GTCTCTCTGGTTAGACCAGATCTGAGCCTGGGAGCTCTCTGGCTAACTAGGGAACCCACTGCTTAAGCCT
CAATAAAGCTTGCCTTGAGTGCTTCAAGTAGTGTGTGCCCGTCTGTTGTGTGACTCTGGTAACTAGAGAT
CCCTCAGACCCTTTTAGTCAGTGTGGAAAATCTCTAGCAGTACGTATAGTAGTTCATGTCATCTTATTAT
TCAGTATTTATAACTTGCAAAGAAATGAATATCAGAGAGTGAGAGGAACTTGTTTATTGCAGCTTATAAT
GGTTACAAATAAAGCAATAGCATCACAAATTTCACAAATAAAGCATTTTTTTCACTGCATTCTAGTTGTG
GTTTGTCCAAACTCATCAATGTATCTTATCATGTCTGGCTCTAGCTATCCCGCCCCTAACTCCGCCCATC
CCGCCCCTAACTCCGCCCAGTTCCGCCCATTCTCCGCCCCATGGCTGACTAATTTTTTTTATTTATGCAG
AGGCCGAGGCCGCCTCGGCCTCTGAGCTATTCCAGAAGTAGTGAGGAGGCTTTTTTGGAGGCCTAGGGAC
GTACCCAATTCGCCCTATAGTGAGTCGTATTACGCGCGCTCACTGGCCGTCGTTTTACAACGTCGTGACT
GGGAAAACCCTGGCGTTACCCAACTTAATCGCCTTGCAGCACATCCCCCTTTCGCCAGCTGGCGTAATAG
CGAAGAGGCCCGCACCGATCGCCCTTCCCAACAGTTGCGCAGCCTGAATGGCGAATGGG
[124 nt withheld, positions 4960-5083]
C
[91 nt withheld, positions 5085-5175]
A
[49 nt withheld, positions 5177-5225]
CCTTTGACGTTGGAGTCCACGTTCTTT
[37 nt withheld, positions 5253-5289]
ACCCTATCTCGGTCTATTCTTTTGATTTATAAGGGATTTTGCCGATTTCGGCCTATTGGTTAAAAAATGA
GCTGATTTAACAAAAATTTAACGCGAATTTTAACAAAATATTAACGCTTACAATTTAGGTGGCACTTTTC
GGGGAAATGTGCGCGGAACCCCTATTTGTTTATTTTTCTAAATACATTCAAATATGTATCCGCTCATGAG
ACAATAACCCTGATAAATGCTTCAATAATATTGAAAAAGGAAGAGTATGAGTATTCAACATTTCCGTGTC
GCCCTTATTCCCTTTTTTGCGGCATTTTGCCTTCCTGTTTTTGCTCACCCAGAAACGCTGGTGAAAGTAA
AAGATGCTGAAGATCAGTTGGGTGCACGAGTGGGTTACATCGAACTGGATCTCAACAGCGGTAAGATCCT
TGAGAGTTTTCGCCCCGAAGAACGTTTTCCAATGATGAGCACTTTTAAAGTTCTGCTATGTGGCGCGGTA
TTATCCCGTATTGACGCCGGGCAAGAGCAACTCGGTCGCCGCATACACTATTCTCAGAATGACTTGGTTG
AGTACTCACCAGTCACAGAAAAGCATCTTACGGATGGCATGACAGTAAGAGAATTATGCAGTGCTGCCAT
AACCATGAGTGATAACACTGCGGCCAACTTACTTCTGACAACGATCGGAGGACCGAAGGAGCTAACCGCT
TTTTTGCACAACATGGGGGATCATGTAACTCGCCTTGATCGTTGGGAACCGGAGCTGAATGAAGCCATAC
CAAACGACGAGCGTGACACCACGATGCCTGTAGCAATGGCAACAACGTTGCGCAAACTATTAACTGGCGA
ACTACTTACTCTAGCTTCCCGGCAACAATTAATAGACTGGATGGAGGCGGATAAAGTTGCAGGACCACTT
CTGCGCTCGGCCCTTCCGGCTGGCTGGTTTATTGCTGATAAATCTGGAGCCGGTGAGCGTGGGTCTCGCG
GTATCATTGCAGCACTGGGGCCAGATGGTAAGCCCTCCCGTATCGTAGTTATCTACACGACGGGGAGTCA
GGCAACTATGGATGAACGAAATAGACAGATCGCTGAGATAGGTGCCTCACTGATTAAGCATTGGTAACTG
TCAGACCAAGTTTACTCATATATACTTTAGATTGATTTAAAACTTCATTTTTAATTTAAAAGGATCTAGG
TGAAGATCCTTTTTGATAATCTCATGACCAAAATCCCTTAACGTGAGTTTTCGTTCCACTGAGCGTCAGA
CCCCGTAGAAAAGATCAAAGGATCTTCTTGAGATCCTTTTTTTCTGCGCGTAATCTGCTGCTTGCAAACA
AAAAAACCACCGCTACCAGCGGTGGTTTGTTTGCCGGATCAAGAGCTACCAACTCTTTTTCCGAAGGTAA
CTGGCTTCAGCAGAGCGCAGATACCAAATACTGTTCTTCTAGTGTAGCCGTAGTTAGGCCACCACTTCAA
GAACTCTGTAGCACCGCCTACATACCTCGCTCTGCTAATCCTGTTACCAGTGGCTGCTGCCAGTGGCGAT
AAGTCGTGTCTTACCGGGTTGGACTCAAGACGATAGTTACCGGATAAGGCGCAGCGGTCGGGCTGAACGG
GGGGTTCGTGCACACAGCCCAGCTTGGAGCGAACGACCTACACCGAACTGAGATACCTACAGCGTGAGCT
ATGAGAAAGCGCCACGCTTCCCGAAGGGAGAAAGGCGGACAGGTATCCGGTAAGCGGCAGGGTCGGAACA
GGAGAGCGCACGAGGGAGCTTCCAGGGGGAAACGCCTGGTATCTTTATAGTCCTGTCGGGTTTCGCCACC
TCTGACTTGAGCGTCGATTTTTGTGATGCTCGTCAGGGGGGCGGAGCCTATGGAAAAACGCCAGCAACGC
GGCCTTTTTACGGTTCCTGGCCTTTTGCTGGCCTTTTGCTCACATGTTCTTTCCTGCGTTATCCCCTGAT
TCTGTGGATAACCGTATTACCGCCTTTGAGTGAGCTGATACCGCTCGCCGCAG
Features (pLannotate 1.2.2; 28 found; start..end, strand, type, name):
      2..44      +  rep_origin     RSF ori (fragment): Plasmids containing the RSF 1030 origin of replication can be propagated in E. coli cells that contain additional plasmids with compatible origins.
     46..138     +  CDS            lacI (fragment): lac repressor; lacI; The lac repressor binds to the lac operator to inhibit transcription in E. coli. This inhibition can be relieved by adding lactose or isopropyl-β-D-thiogalactopyranoside (IPTG).
    151..172     +  protein_bind   CAP binding site: CAP binding activates transcription in the presence of cAMP. E. coli catabolite activator protein
    187..217     +  promoter       lac promoter: promoter for the E. coli lac operon
    225..241     +  protein_bind   lac operator: The lac repressor binds to the lac operator to inhibit transcription in E. coli. This inhibition can be relieved by adding lactose or isopropyl-β-D-thiogalactopyranoside (IPTG). lac repressor encoded by lacI
    286..304     +  promoter       T3 promoter: promoter for bacteriophage T3 RNA polymerase
    332..558     +  promoter       RSV promoter: Rous sarcoma virus enhancer/promoter
    559..739     +  LTR            5' LTR (truncated): truncated 5' long terminal repeat (LTR) from HIV-1
    786..911     +  misc_feature   HIV-1 Ψ: packaging signal of human immunodeficiency virus type 1
    895..1258    +  CDS            HIV-1 gag (fragment): gag protein from human immunodeficiency virus 1; gag
   1404..1637    +  misc_feature   RRE: The Rev response element (RRE) of HIV-1 allows for Rev-dependent mRNA export from the nucleus to the cytoplasm.
   2014..2040    +  CDS            Rev (fragment): human immunodeficiency virus 1 (HIV-1) Rev protein; rev; enhances nuclear export of unspliced and incompletely spliced viral mRNAs
   2044..2284    +  promoter       U6 promoter: RNA polymerase III promoter for human U6 snRNA
   2332..2399    +  misc_RNA       tracrRNA (fragment): trans-activating CRISPR RNA for the Streptococcus pyogenes CRISPR/Cas9 system
   2448..2565    +  misc_feature   cPPT/CTS: central polypurine tract and central termination sequence of HIV-1
   2634..2845    +  promoter       EF-1α core promoter: core promoter for human elongation factor EF-1α
   2871..3470    +  CDS            PuroR (fragment): puromycin N-acetyltransferase; pac from Streptomyces; confers resistance to puromycin
   3486..4074    +  misc_feature   WPRE: woodchuck hepatitis virus posttranscriptional regulatory element
   4125..4144    +  misc_feature   cPPT/CTS (fragment): central polypurine tract and central termination sequence of HIV-1
   4146..4379    +  LTR            3' LTR (ΔU3): self-inactivating 3' long terminal repeat (LTR) from HIV-1
   4457..4578    +  polyA_signal   SV40 poly(A) signal: SV40 polyadenylation signal
   4618..4753    +  rep_origin     SV40 ori: SV40 origin of replication
   4774..4792    -  promoter       T7 promoter: promoter for bacteriophage T7 RNA polymerase
   4800..4955    +  CDS            lacZα (fragment): LacZα fragment of β-galactosidase; lacZ fragment
   4960..5388    +  rep_origin     f1 ori (sequence partly withheld): f1 bacteriophage origin of replication; arrow indicates direction of (+) strand synthesis
   5441..5545    +  promoter       AmpR promoter: bla
   5546..6406    +  CDS            AmpR: β-lactamase; bla; confers resistance to ampicillin, carbenicillin, and related antibiotics
   6577..7165    +  rep_origin     ori: high-copy-number ColE1/pMB1/pBR322/pUC origin of replication
