[The description below was written by a language model from this plasmid's Addgene catalogue record and pLannotate feature annotations shown in this document.]
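Description:
CENPJ C8.1 gRNA is a third-generation lentiviral CRISPR plasmid built on the pLenti-sgRNA backbone that delivers a single guide RNA against human CENPJ. The guide (designation C8.1, part of the pKMKO series) was cloned between two BsmBI sites that were destroyed in the process. It sits downstream of a human U6 RNA polymerase III promoter and upstream of the Streptococcus pyogenes Cas9 guide scaffold, which the feature table annotates as a tracrRNA fragment. The plasmid encodes no Cas9, so the nuclease must be supplied separately in the target cells. A second cassette uses the EF-1α core promoter to drive puromycin N-acetyltransferase, followed by a WPRE to enhance expression. This allows puromycin selection of transduced mammalian cells.

The viral framework consists of an RSV promoter fused to a truncated HIV-1 5' LTR, which makes genomic RNA production Tat-independent. It also carries the Ψ packaging signal with a gag fragment, the RRE for Rev-dependent nuclear export, a cPPT/CTS element, and a self-inactivating ΔU3 3' LTR followed by an SV40 poly(A) signal. Packaging functions must be provided in trans. In bacteria the plasmid is maintained through a high-copy ColE1/pUC-type origin and ampicillin resistance. An f1 ori, an SV40 ori and remnants of lac, T3 and T7 elements are also present in the backbone.

The sequenced record is 7,302 nt, shorter than the 9,151 bp listed for the empty backbone; the record does not explain this difference. The plasmid was deposited from a large-scale CRISPR/Cas9 study of cell-cycle gene knockouts and p53-dependent responses, where it was used to generate CENPJ knockout human cell lines.
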