Addgene plasmid #90619: CENPJ C8.1 gRNA
Purpose: 3rd generation lentiviral gRNA plasmid targeting human CENPJ
Depositing lab: Iain Cheeseman. Depositing organization: Whitehead Institute for Biomedical Research. Publication: Large-Scale Analysis of CRISPR/Cas9 Cell-Cycle Knockouts Reveals the Diversity of p53-Dependent Responses to Cell-Cycle Defects. McKinley KL, Cheeseman IM. Dev Cell. 2017 Feb 27;40(4):405-420.e2. doi: 10.1016/j.devcel.2017.01.012. Epub 2017 Feb 16. PubMed 28216383.
Backbone
  Vector backbone: pLenti-sgRNA
  Backbone manufacturer: Eric Lander & David Sabatini labs (Addgene plasmid #71409)
  Backbone size w/o insert (bp): 9151
  Vector type: Lentiviral, CRISPR
  Selectable markers: Puromycin
Growth in bacteria
  Bacterial resistance: Ampicillin, 100 μg/mL
  Growth temperature: 37°C
  Growth strain: NEB Stable
  Copy number: Unknown
Gene/Insert
  Gene/Insert name: CENPJ (Guide Designation C8.1) (alt name: pKMKO series)
  gRNA/shRNA sequence: CACCgAATATGACCCCAGCCCGAGA
  Species: H. sapiens (human)
  Promoter: U6
  Cloning method: Restriction Enzyme; 5′ cloning site BsmBI (destroyed during cloning); 3′ cloning site BsmBI (destroyed during cloning)
  Sequencing primers: 5′ hU6-F (5'-GAGGGCCTATTTCCCATGATT-3'); 3′ EF1a-R (5'-CACGGCGACTACTGCACTTA-3')
Terms and licenses: Academic/Nonprofit Terms; Industry Terms: Not Available to Industry
Depositor comments: Please note that gRNA target sequence listed is not strictly the 20nt spacer sequence, but also contains the 5' BsmBI overhang. For more information about knockout human cell lines generated using this plasmid, please see http://cellcycleknockouts.wi.mit.edu/ .
How to cite: CENPJ C8.1 gRNA was a gift from Iain Cheeseman (Addgene plasmid # 90619 ; http://n2t.net/addgene:90619 ; RRID:Addgene_90619)
